Addgene plasmid #138556: SpCas9-HF1
Purpose: Expresses human codon-optimized high-fidelity SpCas9 and blasticidin resistance: EFS promoter-SpCas9-HF1-NLS-FLAG-P2A-BSD
Depositing lab: Hyongbum Kim. Depositing organization: Yonsei University Health System. Publication: Prediction of the sequence-specific cleavage activity of Cas9 variants. Kim N, Kim HK, Lee S, Seo JH, Choi JW, Park J, Min S, Yoon S, Cho SR, Kim HH. Nat Biotechnol. 2020 Nov;38(11):1328-1336. doi: 10.1038/s41587-020-0537-9. Epub 2020 Jun 8. PubMed 32514125.
Backbone
  Vector backbone: pFUGW
  Total vector size (bp): 12859
  Vector type: Mammalian Expression, Lentiviral, CRISPR
  Selectable markers: Blasticidin
Growth in bacteria
  Bacterial resistance: Ampicillin, 100 μg/mL
  Growth temperature: 37°C
  Growth strain: NEB Stable
  Copy number: High Copy
Gene/Insert
  Gene/Insert name: SpCas9-HF1 (alt name: high-fidelity SpCas9)
  Species: Synthetic
  Insert size (bp): 4641
  Mutation: N497A, R661A, Q695A, Q926A
  Promoter: EFS
  Tag / fusion protein: NLS (C terminal on insert); FLAG (C terminal on insert); BSD (C terminal on insert)
  Cloning method: Gibson Cloning
  Sequencing primers: 5′ 5' - ggtcttgaaaggagtgggaattgg - 3'; 3′ 5' - CAGGTCGCTTGTCGCCTCC - 3'
Terms and licenses: Academic/Nonprofit Terms; Industry Terms: Not Available to Industry
How to cite: SpCas9-HF1 was a gift from Hyongbum Kim (Addgene plasmid # 138556 ; http://n2t.net/addgene:138556 ; RRID:Addgene_138556)
