[The description below was written by a language model from this plasmid's Addgene catalogue record and pLannotate feature annotations shown in this document.]
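Description:
SpCas9-HF1 is a lentiviral transfer plasmid built on the pFUGW backbone for stable expression of a high-fidelity Streptococcus pyogenes Cas9 variant in mammalian cells. The catalogue lists a total size of about 12.9 kb, in close agreement with the 12,838 nt sequenced record. In bacteria it is maintained through a high-copy ColE1/pUC-type origin and ampicillin resistance (AmpR). The backbone also carries an f1 origin, an SV40 origin, and an EM7-driven bleomycin/Zeocin resistance gene followed by an SV40 poly(A) signal. All of these lie outside the region packaged into virus.

The viral genome is transcribed from a CMV enhancer/promoter fused to a truncated HIV-1 5' LTR. It contains the Ψ packaging signal with a gag fragment, the Rev response element for Rev-dependent nuclear export, and the cPPT/CTS, which aids nuclear import of the reverse-transcribed genome. A second truncated LTR followed by a bGH poly(A) signal closes the genome.

Within this frame, the short EF-1α core promoter (EFS) drives a single open reading frame. It encodes human codon-optimized Cas9 carrying the N497A, R661A, Q695A and Q926A substitutions that define the HF1 variant and reduce off-target cleavage. According to the catalogue entry, a C-terminal nuclear localization signal, a FLAG epitope and a P2A peptide follow Cas9. These small elements are not individually annotated in the feature table but would fit the gap between Cas9 and the downstream blasticidin S deaminase (BSD) gene. The P2A releases BSD as a separate protein, so blasticidin selection enriches for Cas9-expressing cells, and a downstream WPRE enhances transcript expression. No guide RNA cassette is annotated, so guides must be supplied separately. The plasmid suits the generation of stable SpCas9-HF1 cell lines, such as those used to compare the cleavage activities of Cas9 variants.
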