Features (pLannotate 1.2.2; 34 found; start..end, strand, type, name):
     84..201     +  misc_feature   cPPT/CTS: central polypurine tract and central termination sequence of HIV-1
    250..268     +  CDS            small t antigen (fragment): SV40 (simian virus 40) small t antigen
    294..505     +  promoter       EF-1α core promoter: core promoter for human elongation factor EF-1α
    530..4633    +  CDS            Cas9: Cas9 (Csn1) endonuclease from the Streptococcus pyogenes Type II CRISPR/Cas system generates RNA-guided double strand breaks in DNA
   4772..5170    +  CDS            BSD: blasticidin S deaminase; Aspergillus terreus BSD; confers resistance to blasticidin
   5171..5192    +  misc_feature   MCS (fragment): pBluescript multiple cloning site
   5195..5783    +  misc_feature   WPRE: woodchuck hepatitis virus posttranscriptional regulatory element
   5720..6301    +  CDS            nef (fragment): NEF_HV1H2 - Experimental evidence at protein level: Swiss-Prot protein existence level 1. Extracellular Nef protein targets CD4(+) T-lymphocytes for apoptosis by interacting with CXCR4 surface receptors. From Human immunodeficiency virus type 1 group M subtype B (isolate HXB2) (HIV-1).
   6308..6488    +  LTR            5' LTR (truncated): truncated 5' long terminal repeat (LTR) from HIV-1
   6520..6744    +  polyA_signal   bGH poly(A) signal: bovine growth hormone polyadenylation signal
   6748..6769    +  promoter       SV40 promoter (fragment): SV40 enhancer and early promoter
   6790..7218    +  rep_origin     f1 ori (sequence partly withheld): f1 bacteriophage origin of replication; arrow indicates direction of (+) strand synthesis
   7245..7316    +  promoter       SV40 promoter (fragment): SV40 enhancer and early promoter
   7317..7388    +  promoter       SV40 promoter (fragment): SV40 enhancer and early promoter
   7392..7526    +  rep_origin     SV40 ori: SV40 origin of replication
   7588..7635    +  promoter       EM7 promoter: synthetic bacterial promoter&nbsp
   7654..8028    +  CDS            BleoR: antibiotic-binding protein; Sh ble from Streptoalloteichus hindustanus; confers resistance to bleomycin, phleomycin, and Zeocin™
   8038..8163    +  CDS            ble (fragment): BLE_KLEPN - Experimental evidence at protein level: Swiss-Prot protein existence level 1. Binding protein with a strong affinity to the bleomycin family of antibiotics. Binds to CL990; an antimitotic-antibiotic compound. From Klebsiella pneumoniae.
   8158..8279    +  polyA_signal   SV40 poly(A) signal: SV40 polyadenylation signal
   8350..8372    -  protein_bind   lac operator (fragment): The lac repressor binds to the lac operator to inhibit transcription in E. coli. This inhibition can be relieved by adding lactose or isopropyl-β-D-thiogalactopyranoside (IPTG). lac repressor encoded by lacI
   8376..8406    -  promoter       lac promoter: promoter for the E. coli lac operon
   8421..8442    -  protein_bind   CAP binding site: CAP binding activates transcription in the presence of cAMP. E. coli catabolite activator protein
   8455..8547    -  CDS            lacI (fragment): lac repressor; lacI; The lac repressor binds to the lac operator to inhibit transcription in E. coli. This inhibition can be relieved by adding lactose or isopropyl-β-D-thiogalactopyranoside (IPTG).
   8730..9318    -  rep_origin     ori: high-copy-number ColE1/pMB1/pBR322/pUC origin of replication
   9489..10349   -  CDS            AmpR: β-lactamase; bla; confers resistance to ampicillin, carbenicillin, and related antibiotics
  10350..10454   -  promoter       AmpR promoter: bla
  10513..10565   -  misc_feature   bom (fragment): basis of mobility region from pBR322
  10720..11099   +  enhancer       CMV enhancer: human cytomegalovirus immediate early enhancer
  11100..11299   +  promoter       CMV promoter: human cytomegalovirus (CMV) immediate early promoter
  11317..11497   +  LTR            5' LTR (truncated): truncated 5' long terminal repeat (LTR) from HIV-1
  11544..11669   +  misc_feature   HIV-1 Ψ: packaging signal of human immunodeficiency virus type 1
  11653..12016   +  CDS            HIV-1 gag (fragment): gag protein from human immunodeficiency virus 1; gag
  12162..12395   +  misc_feature   RRE: The Rev response element (RRE) of HIV-1 allows for Rev-dependent mRNA export from the nucleus to the cytoplasm.
  12772..34      +  CDS            Rev (fragment) (across the origin): human immunodeficiency virus 1 (HIV-1) Rev protein; rev; enhances nuclear export of unspliced and incompletely spliced viral mRNAs
>Addgene plasmid #138556 | SpCas9-HF1 | addgene full sequence | sequence record 274763 | Addgene NGS Result
ACAGAGACAGATCCATTCGATTAGTGAACGGATCGGCACTGCGTGCGCCAATTCTGCAGACAAATGGCAG
TATTCATCCACAATTTTAAAAGAAAAGGGGGGATTGGGGGGTACAGTGCAGGGGAAAGAATAGTAGACAT
AATAGCAACAGACATACAAACTAAAGAATTACAAAAACAAATTACAAAAATTCAAAATTTTCGGGTTTAT
TACAGGGACAGCAGAGATCCAGTTTGGTTAATTAGCTAGCTAGGTCTTGAAAGGAGTGGGAATTGGCTCC
GGTGCCCGTCAGTGGGCAGAGCGCACATCGCCCACAGTCCCCGAGAAGTTGGGGGGAGGGGTCGGCAATT
GATCCGGTGCCTAGAGAAGGTGGCGCGGGGTAAACTGGGAAAGTGATGTCGTGTACTGGCTCCGCCTTTT
TCCCGAGGGTGGGGGAGAACCGTATATAAGTGCAGTAGTCGCCGTGAACGTTCTTTTTCGCAACGGGTTT
GCCGCCAGAACACAGGACCGGTTCTAGAGCGCTGCCACCATGGACAAGAAGTACAGCATCGGCCTGGACA
TCGGCACCAACTCTGTGGGCTGGGCCGTGATCACCGACGAGTACAAGGTGCCCAGCAAGAAATTCAAGGT
GCTGGGCAACACCGACCGGCACAGCATCAAGAAGAACCTGATCGGAGCCCTGCTGTTCGACAGCGGCGAA
ACAGCCGAGGCCACCCGGCTGAAGAGAACCGCCAGAAGAAGATACACCAGACGGAAGAACCGGATCTGCT
ATCTGCAAGAGATCTTCAGCAACGAGATGGCCAAGGTGGACGACAGCTTCTTCCACAGACTGGAAGAGTC
CTTCCTGGTGGAAGAGGATAAGAAGCACGAGCGGCACCCCATCTTCGGCAACATCGTGGACGAGGTGGCC
TACCACGAGAAGTACCCCACCATCTACCACCTGAGAAAGAAACTGGTGGACAGCACCGACAAGGCCGACC
TGCGGCTGATCTATCTGGCCCTGGCCCACATGATCAAGTTCCGGGGCCACTTCCTGATCGAGGGCGACCT
GAACCCCGACAACAGCGACGTGGACAAGCTGTTCATCCAGCTGGTGCAGACCTACAACCAGCTGTTCGAG
GAAAACCCCATCAACGCCAGCGGCGTGGACGCCAAGGCCATCCTGTCTGCCAGACTGAGCAAGAGCAGAC
GGCTGGAAAATCTGATCGCCCAGCTGCCCGGCGAGAAGAAGAATGGCCTGTTCGGAAACCTGATTGCCCT
GAGCCTGGGCCTGACCCCCAACTTCAAGAGCAACTTCGACCTGGCCGAGGATGCCAAACTGCAGCTGAGC
AAGGACACCTACGACGACGACCTGGACAACCTGCTGGCCCAGATCGGCGACCAGTACGCCGACCTGTTTC
TGGCCGCCAAGAACCTGTCCGACGCCATCCTGCTGAGCGACATCCTGAGAGTGAACACCGAGATCACCAA
GGCCCCCCTGAGCGCCTCTATGATCAAGAGATACGACGAGCACCACCAGGACCTGACCCTGCTGAAAGCT
CTCGTGCGGCAGCAGCTGCCTGAGAAGTACAAAGAGATTTTCTTCGACCAGAGCAAGAACGGCTACGCCG
GCTACATTGACGGCGGAGCCAGCCAGGAAGAGTTCTACAAGTTCATCAAGCCCATCCTGGAAAAGATGGA
CGGCACCGAGGAACTGCTCGTGAAGCTGAACAGAGAGGACCTGCTGCGGAAGCAGCGGACCTTCGACAAC
GGCAGCATCCCCCACCAGATCCACCTGGGAGAGCTGCACGCCATTCTGCGGCGGCAGGAAGATTTTTACC
CATTCCTGAAGGACAACCGGGAAAAGATCGAGAAGATCCTGACCTTCCGCATCCCCTACTACGTGGGCCC
TCTGGCCAGGGGAAACAGCAGATTCGCCTGGATGACCAGAAAGAGCGAGGAAACCATCACCCCCTGGAAC
TTCGAGGAAGTGGTGGACAAGGGCGCTTCCGCCCAGAGCTTCATCGAGCGGATGACCGCCTTCGATAAGA
ACCTGCCCAACGAGAAGGTGCTGCCCAAGCACAGCCTGCTGTACGAGTACTTCACCGTGTATAACGAGCT
GACCAAAGTGAAATACGTGACCGAGGGAATGAGAAAGCCCGCCTTCCTGAGCGGCGAGCAGAAAAAGGCC
ATCGTGGACCTGCTGTTCAAGACCAACCGGAAAGTGACCGTGAAGCAGCTGAAAGAGGACTACTTCAAGA
AAATCGAGTGCTTCGACTCCGTGGAAATCTCCGGCGTGGAAGATCGGTTCAACGCCTCCCTGGGCACATA
CCACGATCTGCTGAAAATTATCAAGGACAAGGACTTCCTGGACAATGAGGAAAACGAGGACATTCTGGAA
GATATCGTGCTGACCCTGACACTGTTTGAGGACAGAGAGATGATCGAGGAACGGCTGAAAACCTATGCCC
ACCTGTTCGACGACAAAGTGATGAAGCAGCTGAAGCGGCGGAGATACACCGGCTGGGGCGCCCTGAGCCG
GAAGCTGATCAACGGCATCCGGGACAAGCAGTCCGGCAAGACAATCCTGGATTTCCTGAAGTCCGACGGC
TTCGCCAACAGAAACTTCATGGCCCTGATCCACGACGACAGCCTGACCTTTAAAGAGGACATCCAGAAAG
CCCAGGTGTCCGGCCAGGGCGATAGCCTGCACGAGCACATTGCCAATCTGGCCGGCAGCCCCGCCATTAA
GAAGGGCATCCTGCAGACAGTGAAGGTGGTGGACGAGCTCGTGAAAGTGATGGGCCGGCACAAGCCCGAG
AACATCGTGATCGAAATGGCCAGAGAGAACCAGACCACCCAGAAGGGACAGAAGAACAGCCGCGAGAGAA
TGAAGCGGATCGAAGAGGGCATCAAAGAGCTGGGCAGCCAGATCCTGAAAGAACACCCCGTGGAAAACAC
CCAGCTGCAGAACGAGAAGCTGTACCTGTACTACCTGCAGAATGGGCGGGATATGTACGTGGACCAGGAA
CTGGACATCAACCGGCTGTCCGACTACGATGTGGACCATATCGTGCCTCAGAGCTTTCTGAAGGACGACT
CCATCGACAACAAGGTGCTGACCAGAAGCGACAAGAACCGGGGCAAGAGCGACAACGTGCCCTCCGAAGA
GGTCGTGAAGAAGATGAAGAACTACTGGCGGCAGCTGCTGAACGCCAAGCTGATTACCCAGAGAAAGTTC
GACAATCTGACCAAGGCCGAGAGAGGCGGCCTGAGCGAACTGGATAAGGCCGGCTTCATCAAGAGACAGC
TGGTGGAAACCCGGGCCATCACAAAGCACGTGGCACAGATCCTGGACTCCCGGATGAACACTAAGTACGA
CGAGAATGACAAGCTGATCCGGGAAGTGAAAGTGATCACCCTGAAGTCCAAGCTGGTGTCCGATTTCCGG
AAGGATTTCCAGTTTTACAAAGTGCGCGAGATCAACAACTACCACCACGCCCACGACGCCTACCTGAACG
CCGTCGTGGGAACCGCCCTGATCAAAAAGTACCCTAAGCTGGAAAGCGAGTTCGTGTACGGCGACTACAA
GGTGTACGACGTGCGGAAGATGATCGCCAAGAGCGAGCAGGAAATCGGCAAGGCTACCGCCAAGTACTTC
TTCTACAGCAACATCATGAACTTTTTCAAGACCGAGATTACCCTGGCCAACGGCGAGATCCGGAAGCGGC
CTCTGATCGAGACAAACGGCGAAACCGGGGAGATCGTGTGGGATAAGGGCCGGGATTTTGCCACCGTGCG
GAAAGTGCTGAGCATGCCCCAAGTGAATATCGTGAAAAAGACCGAGGTGCAGACAGGCGGCTTCAGCAAA
GAGTCTATCCTGCCCAAGAGGAACAGCGATAAGCTGATCGCCAGAAAGAAGGACTGGGACCCTAAGAAGT
ACGGCGGCTTCGACAGCCCCACCGTGGCCTATTCTGTGCTGGTGGTGGCCAAAGTGGAAAAGGGCAAGTC
CAAGAAACTGAAGAGTGTGAAAGAGCTACTGGGGATCACCATCATGGAAAGAAGCAGCTTCGAGAAGAAT
CCCATCGACTTTCTGGAAGCCAAGGGCTACAAAGAAGTGAAAAAGGACCTGATCATCAAGCTGCCTAAGT
ACTCCCTGTTCGAGCTGGAAAACGGCCGGAAGAGAATGCTGGCCTCTGCCGGCGAACTGCAGAAGGGAAA
CGAACTGGCCCTGCCCTCCAAATATGTGAACTTCCTGTACCTGGCCAGCCACTATGAGAAGCTGAAGGGC
TCCCCCGAGGATAATGAGCAGAAACAGCTGTTTGTGGAACAGCACAAGCACTACCTGGACGAGATCATCG
AGCAGATCAGCGAGTTCTCCAAGAGAGTGATCCTGGCCGACGCTAATCTGGACAAAGTGCTGTCCGCCTA
CAACAAGCACCGGGATAAGCCCATCAGAGAGCAGGCCGAGAATATCATCCACCTGTTTACCCTGACCAAT
CTGGGAGCCCCTGCCGCCTTCAAGTACTTTGACACCACCATCGACCGGAAGAGGTACACCAGCACCAAAG
AGGTGCTGGACGCCACCCTGATCCACCAGAGCATCACCGGCCTGTACGAGACACGGATCGACCTGTCTCA
GCTGGGAGGCGACAAGCGACCTGCCGCCACAAAGAAGGCTGGACAGGCTAAGAAGAAGAAAGATTACAAA
GACGATGACGATAAGGGATCCGGCGCAACAAACTTCTCTCTGCTGAAACAAGCCGGAGATGTCGAAGAGA
ATCCTGGACCGATGGCCAAGCCTTTGTCTCAAGAAGAATCCACCCTCATTGAAAGAGCAACGGCTACAAT
CAACAGCATCCCCATCTCTGAAGACTACAGCGTCGCCAGCGCAGCTCTCTCTAGCGACGGCCGCATCTTC
ACTGGTGTCAATGTATATCATTTTACTGGGGGACCTTGTGCAGAACTCGTGGTGCTGGGCACTGCTGCTG
CTGCGGCAGCTGGCAACCTGACTTGTATCGTCGCGATCGGAAATGAGAACAGGGGCATCTTGAGCCCCTG
CGGACGGTGCCGACAGGTGCTTCTCGATCTGCATCCTGGGATCAAAGCCATAGTGAAGGACAGTGATGGA
CAGCCGACGGCAGTTGGGATTCGTGAATTGCTGCCCTCTGGTTATGTGTGGGAGGGCTAAGAATTCGATA
TCAAGCTTATCGGTAATCAACCTCTGGATTACAAAATTTGTGAAAGATTGACTGGTATTCTTAACTATGT
TGCTCCTTTTACGCTATGTGGATACGCTGCTTTAATGCCTTTGTATCATGCTATTGCTTCCCGTATGGCT
TTCATTTTCTCCTCCTTGTATAAATCCTGGTTGCTGTCTCTTTATGAGGAGTTGTGGCCCGTTGTCAGGC
AACGTGGCGTGGTGTGCACTGTGTTTGCTGACGCAACCCCCACTGGTTGGGGCATTGCCACCACCTGTCA
GCTCCTTTCCGGGACTTTCGCTTTCCCCCTCCCTATTGCCACGGCGGAACTCATCGCCGCCTGCCTTGCC
CGCTGCTGGACAGGGGCTCGGCTGTTGGGCACTGACAATTCCGTGGTGTTGTCGGGGAAATCATCGTCCT
TTCCTTGGCTGCTCGCCTGTGTTGCCACCTGGATTCTGCGCGGGACGTCCTTCTGCTACGTCCCTTCGGC
CCTCAATCCAGCGGACCTTCCTTCCCGCGGCCTGCTGCCGGCTCTGCGGCCTCTTCCGCGTCTTCGCCTT
CGCCCTCAGACGAGTCGGATCTCCCTTTGGGCCGCCTCCCCGCATCGATACCGTCGACCTCGAGACCTAG
AAAAACATGGAGCAATCACAAGTAGCAATACAGCAGCTACCAATGCTGATTGTGCCTGGCTAGAAGCACA
AGAGGAGGAGGAGGTGGGTTTTCCAGTCACACCTCAGGTACCTTTAAGACCAATGACTTACAAGGCAGCT
GTAGATCTTAGCCACTTTTTAAAAGAAAAGGGGGGACTGGAAGGGCTAATTCACTCCCAACGAAGACAAG
ATATCCTTGATCTGTGGATCTACCACACACAAGGCTACTTCCCTGATTGGCAGAACTACACACCAGGGCC
AGGGATCAGATATCCACTGACCTTTGGATGGTGCTACAAGCTAGTACCAGTTGAGCAAGAGAAGGTAGAA
GAAGCCAATGAAGGAGAGAACACCCGCTTGTTACACCCTGTGAGCCTGCATGGGATGGATGACCCGGAGA
GAGAAGTATTAGAGTGGAGGTTTGACAGCCGCCTAGCATTTCATCACATGGCCCGAGAGCTGCATCCGGA
CTGTACTGGGTCTCTCTGGTTAGACCAGATCTGAGCCTGGGAGCTCTCTGGCTAACTAGGGAACCCACTG
CTTAAGCCTCAATAAAGCTTGCCTTGAGTGCTTCAAGTAGTGTGTGCCCGTCTGTTGTGTGACTCTGGTA
ACTAGAGATCCCTCAGACCCTTTTAGTCAGTGTGGAAAATCTCTAGCAGGGCCCGTTTAAACCCGCTGAT
CAGCCTCGACTGTGCCTTCTAGTTGCCAGCCATCTGTTGTTTGCCCCTCCCCCGTGCCTTCCTTGACCCT
GGAAGGTGCCACTCCCACTGTCCTTTCCTAATAAAATGAGGAAATTGCATCGCATTGTCTGAGTAGGTGT
CATTCTATTCTGGGGGGTGGGGTGGGGCAGGACAGCAAGGGGGAGGATTGGGAAGACAATAGCAGGCATG
CTGGGGATGCGGTGGGCTCTATGGCTTCTGAGGCGGAAAGAACCAGCTGGGGCTCTAGGGGGTATCCCC
[124 nt withheld, positions 6790-6913]
C
[91 nt withheld, positions 6915-7005]
A
[49 nt withheld, positions 7007-7055]
CCTTTGACGTTGGAGTCCACGTTCTTT
[37 nt withheld, positions 7083-7119]
ACCCTATCTCGGTCTATTCTTTTGATTTATAAGGGATTTTGCCGATTTCGGCCTATTGGTTAAAAAATGA
GCTGATTTAACAAAAATTTAACGCGAATTAATTCTGTGGAATGTGTGTCAGTTAGGGTGTGGAAAGTCCC
CAGGCTCCCCAGCAGGCAGAAGTATGCAAAGCATGCATCTCAATTAGTCAGCAACCAGGTGTGGAAAGTC
CCCAGGCTCCCCAGCAGGCAGAAGTATGCAAAGCATGCATCTCAATTAGTCAGCAACCATAGTCCCGCCC
CTAACTCCGCCCAGTTCCGCCCATTCTCCGCCCCATGGCTGACTAATTTTTTTTATTTATGCAGAGGCCG
AGGCCGCCTCTGCCTCTGAGCTATTCCAGAAGTAGTGAGGAGGCTTTTTTGGAGGCCTAGGCTTTTGCAA
AAAGCTCCCGGGAGCTTGTATATCCATTTTCGGATCTGATCAGCACGTGTTGACAATTAATCATCGGCAT
AGTATATCGGCATAGTATAATACGACAAGGTGAGGAACTAAACCATGGCCAAGTTGACCAGTGCCGTTCC
GGTGCTCACCGCGCGCGACGTCGCCGGAGCGGTCGAGTTCTGGACCGACCGGCTCGGGTTCTCCCGGGAC
TTCGTGGAGGACGACTTCGCCGGTGTGGTCCGGGACGACGTGACCCTGTTCATCAGCGCGGTCCAGGACC
AGGTGGTGCCGGACAACACCCTGGCCTGGGTGTGGGTGCGCGGCCTGGACGAGCTGTACGCCGAGTGGTC
GGAGGTCGTGTCCACGAACTTCCGGGACGCCTCCGGGCCGGCCATGACCGAGATCGGCGAGCAGCCGTGG
GGGCGGGAGTTCGCCCTGCGCGACCCGGCCGGCAACTGCGTGCACTTCGTGGCCGAGGAGCAGGACTGAC
ACGTGCTACGAGATTTCGATTCCACCGCCGCCTTCTATGAAAGGTTGGGCTTCGGAATCGTTTTCCGGGA
CGCCGGCTGGATGATCCTCCAGCGCGGGGATCTCATGCTGGAGTTCTTCGCCCACCCCAACTTGTTTATT
GCAGCTTATAATGGTTACAAATAAAGCAATAGCATCACAAATTTCACAAATAAAGCATTTTTTTCACTGC
ATTCTAGTTGTGGTTTGTCCAAACTCATCAATGTATCTTATCATGTCTGTATACCGTCGACCTCTAGCTA
GAGCTTGGCGTAATCATGGTCATAGCTGTTTCCTGTGTGAAATTGTTATCCGCTCACAATTCCACACAAC
ATACGAGCCGGAAGCATAAAGTGTAAAGCCTGGGGTGCCTAATGAGTGAGCTAACTCACATTAATTGCGT
TGCGCTCACTGCCCGCTTTCCAGTCGGGAAACCTGTCGTGCCAGCTGCATTAATGAATCGGCCAACGCGC
GGGGAGAGGCGGTTTGCGTATTGGGCGCTCTTCCGCTTCCTCGCTCACTGACTCGCTGCGCTCGGTCGTT
CGGCTGCGGCGAGCGGTATCAGCTCACTCAAAGGCGGTAATACGGTTATCCACAGAATCAGGGGATAACG
CAGGAAAGAACATGTGAGCAAAAGGCCAGCAAAAGGCCAGGAACCGTAAAAAGGCCGCGTTGCTGGCGTT
TTTCCATAGGCTCCGCCCCCCTGACGAGCATCACAAAAATCGACGCTCAAGTCAGAGGTGGCGAAACCCG
ACAGGACTATAAAGATACCAGGCGTTTCCCCCTGGAAGCTCCCTCGTGCGCTCTCCTGTTCCGACCCTGC
CGCTTACCGGATACCTGTCCGCCTTTCTCCCTTCGGGAAGCGTGGCGCTTTCTCATAGCTCACGCTGTAG
GTATCTCAGTTCGGTGTAGGTCGTTCGCTCCAAGCTGGGCTGTGTGCACGAACCCCCCGTTCAGCCCGAC
CGCTGCGCCTTATCCGGTAACTATCGTCTTGAGTCCAACCCGGTAAGACACGACTTATCGCCACTGGCAG
CAGCCACTGGTAACAGGATTAGCAGAGCGAGGTATGTAGGCGGTGCTACAGAGTTCTTGAAGTGGTGGCC
TAACTACGGCTACACTAGAAGAACAGTATTTGGTATCTGCGCTCTGCTGAAGCCAGTTACCTTCGGAAAA
AGAGTTGGTAGCTCTTGATCCGGCAAACAAACCACCGCTGGTAGCGGTGGTTTTTTTGTTTGCAAGCAGC
AGATTACGCGCAGAAAAAAAGGATCTCAAGAAGATCCTTTGATCTTTTCTACGGGGTCTGACGCTCAGTG
GAACGAAAACTCACGTTAAGGGATTTTGGTCATGAGATTATCAAAAAGGATCTTCACCTAGATCCTTTTA
AATTAAAAATGAAGTTTTAAATCAATCTAAAGTATATATGAGTAAACTTGGTCTGACAGTTACCAATGCT
TAATCAGTGAGGCACCTATCTCAGCGATCTGTCTATTTCGTTCATCCATAGTTGCCTGACTCCCCGTCGT
GTAGATAACTACGATACGGGAGGGCTTACCATCTGGCCCCAGTGCTGCAATGATACCGCGAGACCCACGC
TCACCGGCTCCAGATTTATCAGCAATAAACCAGCCAGCCGGAAGGGCCGAGCGCAGAAGTGGTCCTGCAA
CTTTATCCGCCTCCATCCAGTCTATTAATTGTTGCCGGGAAGCTAGAGTAAGTAGTTCGCCAGTTAATAG
TTTGCGCAACGTTGTTGCCATTGCTACAGGCATCGTGGTGTCACGCTCGTCGTTTGGTATGGCTTCATTC
AGCTCCGGTTCCCAACGATCAAGGCGAGTTACATGATCCCCCATGTTGTGCAAAAAAGCGGTTAGCTCCT
TCGGTCCTCCGATCGTTGTCAGAAGTAAGTTGGCCGCAGTGTTATCACTCATGGTTATGGCAGCACTGCA
TAATTCTCTTACTGTCATGCCATCCGTAAGATGCTTTTCTGTGACTGGTGAGTACTCAACCAAGTCATTC
TGAGAATAGTGTATGCGGCGACCGAGTTGCTCTTGCCCGGCGTCAATACGGGATAATACCGCGCCACATA
GCAGAACTTTAAAAGTGCTCATCATTGGAAAACGTTCTTCGGGGCGAAAACTCTCAAGGATCTTACCGCT
GTTGAGATCCAGTTCGATGTAACCCACTCGTGCACCCAACTGATCTTCAGCATCTTTTACTTTCACCAGC
GTTTCTGGGTGAGCAAAAACAGGAAGGCAAAATGCCGCAAAAAAGGGAATAAGGGCGACACGGAAATGTT
GAATACTCATACTCTTCCTTTTTCAATATTATTGAAGCATTTATCAGGGTTATTGTCTCATGAGCGGATA
CATATTTGAATGTATTTAGAAAAATAAACAAATAGGGGTTCCGCGCACATTTCCCCGAAAAGTGCCACCT
GACGTCGACGGATCGGGAGATCTCCCGATCCCCTATGGTGCACTCTCAGTACAATCTGCTCTGATGCCGC
ATAGTTAAGCCAGTATCTGCTCCCTGCTTGTGTGTTGGAGGTCGCTGAGTAGTGCGCGAGCAAAATTTAA
GCTACAACAAGGCAAGGCTTGACCGACAATTGCATGAAGAATCTGCTTAGGGTTAGGCGTTTTGCGCTGC
TTCGCGATGTACGGGCCAGATATACGCGTTGACATTGATTATTGACTAGTTATTAATAGTAATCAATTAC
GGGGTCATTAGTTCATAGCCCATATATGGAGTTCCGCGTTACATAACTTACGGTAAATGGCCCGCCTGGC
TGACCGCCCAACGACCCCCGCCCATTGACGTCAATAATGACGTATGTTCCCATAGTAACGCCAATAGGGA
CTTTCCATTGACGTCAATGGGTGGAGTATTTACGGTAAACTGCCCACTTGGCAGTACATCAAGTGTATCA
TATGCCAAGTACGCCCCCTATTGACGTCAATGACGGTAAATGGCCCGCCTGGCATTATGCCCAGTACATG
ACCTTATGGGACTTTCCTACTTGGCAGTACATCTACGTATTAGTCATCGCTATTACCATGGTGATGCGGT
TTTGGCAGTACATCAATGGGCGTGGATAGCGGTTTGACTCACGGGGATTTCCAAGTCTCCACCCCATTGA
CGTCAATGGGAGTTTGTTTTGGCACCAAAATCAACGGGACTTTCCAAAATGTCGTAACAACTCCGCCCCA
TTGACGCAAATGGGCGGTAGGCGTGTACGGTGGGAGGTCTATATAAGCAGCGCGTTTTGCCTGTACTGGG
TCTCTCTGGTTAGACCAGATCTGAGCCTGGGAGCTCTCTGGCTAACTAGGGAACCCACTGCTTAAGCCTC
AATAAAGCTTGCCTTGAGTGCTTCAAGTAGTGTGTGCCCGTCTGTTGTGTGACTCTGGTAACTAGAGATC
CCTCAGACCCTTTTAGTCAGTGTGGAAAATCTCTAGCAGTGGCGCCCGAACAGGGACTTGAAAGCGAAAG
GGAAACCAGAGGAGCTCTCTCGACGCAGGACTCGGCTTGCTGAAGCGCGCACGGCAAGAGGCGAGGGGCG
GCGACTGGTGAGTACGCCAAAAATTTTGACTAGCGGAGGCTAGAAGGAGAGAGATGGGTGCGAGAGCGTC
AGTATTAAGCGGGGGAGAATTAGATCGCGATGGGAAAAAATTCGGTTAAGGCCAGGGGGAAAGAAAAAAT
ATAAATTAAAACATATAGTATGGGCAAGCAGGGAGCTAGAACGATTCGCAGTTAATCCTGGCCTGTTAGA
AACATCAGAAGGCTGTAGACAAATACTGGGACAGCTACAACCATCCCTTCAGACAGGATCAGAAGAACTT
AGATCATTATATAATACAGTAGCAACCCTCTATTGTGTGCATCAAAGGATAGAGATAAAAGACACCAAGG
AAGCTTTAGACAAGATAGAGGAAGAGCAAAACAAAAGTAAGACCACCGCACAGCAAGCGGCCGCTGATCT
TCAGACCTGGAGGAGGAGATATGAGGGACAATTGGAGAAGTGAATTATATAAATATAAAGTAGTAAAAAT
TGAACCATTAGGAGTAGCACCCACCAAGGCAAAGAGAAGAGTGGTGCAGAGAGAAAAAAGAGCAGTGGGA
ATAGGAGCTTTGTTCCTTGGGTTCTTGGGAGCAGCAGGAAGCACTATGGGCGCAGCGTCAATGACGCTGA
CGGTACAGGCCAGACAATTATTGTCTGGTATAGTGCAGCAGCAGAACAATTTGCTGAGGGCTATTGAGGC
GCAACAGCATCTGTTGCAACTCACAGTCTGGGGCATCAAGCAGCTCCAGGCAAGAATCCTGGCTGTGGAA
AGATACCTAAAGGATCAACAGCTCCTGGGGATTTGGGGTTGCTCTGGAAAACTCATTTGCACCACTGCTG
TGCCTTGGAATGCTAGTTGGAGTAATAAATCTCTGGAACAGATTTGGAATCACACGACCTGGATGGAGTG
GGACAGAGAAATTAACAATTACACAAGCTTAATACACTCCTTAATTGAAGAATCGCAAAACCAGCAAGAA
AAGAATGAACAAGAATTATTGGAATTAGATAAATGGGCAAGTTTGTGGAATTGGTTTAACATAACAAATT
GGCTGTGGTATATAAAATTATTCATAATGATAGTAGGAGGCTTGGTAGGTTTAAGAATAGTTTTTGCTGT
ACTTTCTATAGTGAATAGAGTTAGGCAGGGATATTCACCATTATCGTTTCAGACCCACCTCCCAACCCCG
AGGGGACCCGACAGGCCCGAAGGAATAGAAGAAGAAGGTGGAGAGAGAG
